>Addgene plasmid #107735 | pCDH-EFIa-Id1-PGK-puro | addgene full sequence | sequence record 213458 | Addgene NGS Result
TCCCAGTCACGACGTTGTAAAACGACGGCCAGTGCCAAGCTGACGCGTGTAGTCTTATGCAATACTCTTG
TAGTCTTGCAACATGGTAACGATGAGTTAGCAACATGCCTTACAAGGAGAGAAAAAGCACCGTGCATGCC
GATTGGTGGAAGTAAGGTGGTACGATCGTGCCTTATTAGGAAGGCAACAGACGGGTCTGACATGGATTGG
ACGAACCACTGAATTGCCGCATTGCAGAGATATTGTATTTAAGTGCCTAGCTCGATACATAAACGGGTCT
CTCTGGTTAGACCAGATCTGAGCCTGGGAGCTCTCTGGCTAACTAGGGAACCCACTGCTTAAGCCTCAAT
AAAGCTTGCCTTGAGTGCTTCAAGTAGTGTGTGCCCGTCTGTTGTGTGACTCTGGTAACTAGAGATCCCT
CAGACCCTTTTAGTCAGTGTGGAAAATCTCTAGCAGTGGCGCCCGAACAGGGACTTGAAAGCGAAAGGGA
AACCAGAGGAGCTCTCTCGACGCAGGACTCGGCTTGCTGAAGCGCGCACGGCAAGAGGCGAGGGGCGGCG
ACTGGTGAGTACGCCAAAAATTTTGACTAGCGGAGGCTAGAAGGAGAGAGATGGGTGCGAGAGCGTCAGT
ATTAAGCGGGGGAGAATTAGATCGCGATGGGAAAAAATTCGGTTAAGGCCAGGGGGAAAGAAAAAATATA
AATTAAAACATATAGTATGGGCAAGCAGGGAGCTAGAACGATTCGCAGTTAATCCTGGCCTGTTAGAAAC
ATCAGAAGGCTGTAGACAAATACTGGGACAGCTACAACCATCCCTTCAGACAGGATCAGAAGAACTTAGA
TCATTATATAATACAGTAGCAACCCTCTATTGTGTGCATCAAAGGATAGAGATAAAAGACACCAAGGAAG
CTTTAGACAAGATAGAGGAAGAGCAAAACAAAAGTAAGACCACCGCACAGCAAGCGGCCACTGATCTTCA
GACCTGGAGGAGGAGATATGAGGGACAATTGGAGAAGTGAATTATATAAATATAAAGTAGTAAAAATTGA
ACCATTAGGAGTAGCACCCACCAAGGCAAAGAGAAGAGTGGTGCAGAGAGAAAAAAGAGCAGTGGGAATA
GGAGCTTTGTTCCTTGGGTTCTTGGGAGCAGCAGGAAGCACTATGGGCGCAGCGTCAATGACGCTGACGG
TACAGGCCAGACAATTATTGTCTGGTATAGTGCAGCAGCAGAACAATTTGCTGAGGGCTATTGAGGCGCA
ACAGCATCTGTTGCAACTCACAGTCTGGGGCATCAAGCAGCTCCAGGCAAGAATCCTGGCTGTGGAAAGA
TACCTAAAGGATCAACAGCTCCTGGGGATTTGGGGTTGCTCTGGAAAACTCATTTGCACCACTGCTGTGC
CTTGGAATGCTAGTTGGAGTAATAAATCTCTGGAACAGATTTGGAATCACACGACCTGGATGGAGTGGGA
CAGAGAAATTAACAATTACACAAGCTTAATACACTCCTTAATTGAAGAATCGCAAAACCAGCAAGAAAAG
AATGAACAAGAATTATTGGAATTAGATAAATGGGCAAGTTTGTGGAATTGGTTTAACATAACAAATTGGC
TGTGGTATATAAAATTATTCATAATGATAGTAGGAGGCTTGGTAGGTTTAAGAATAGTTTTTGCTGTACT
TTCTATAGTGAATAGAGTTAGGCAGGGATATTCACCATTATCGTTTCAGACCCACCTCCCAACCCCGAGG
GGACCCGACAGGCCCGAAGGAATAGAAGAAGAAGGTGGAGAGAGAGACAGAGACAGATCCATTCGATTAG
TGAACGGATCTCGACGGTATCGGTTAACTTTTAAAAGAAAAGGGGGGATTGGGGGGTACAGTGCAGGGGA
AAGAATAGTAGACATAATAGCAACAGACATACAAACTAAAGAATTACAAAAACAAATTACAAAATTCAAA
ATTTTATCGATACTAGTCCGCAAGGATCTGCGATCGCTCCGGTGCCCGTCAGTGGGCAGAGCGCACATCG
CCCACAGTCCCCGAGAAGTTGGGGGGAGGGGTCGGCAATTGAACGGGTGCCTAGAGAAGGTGGCGCGGGG
TAAACTGGGAAAGTGATGTCGTGTACTGGCTCCGCCTTTTTCCCGAGGGTGGGGGAGAACCGTATATAAG
TGCAGTAGTCGCCGTGAACGTTCTTTTTCGCAACGGGTTTGCCGCCAGAACACAGCTGAAGCTTCGAGGG
GCTCGCATCTCTCCTTCACGCGCCCGCCGCCCTACCTGAGGCCGCCATCCACGCCGGTTGAGTCGCGTTC
TGCCGCCTCCCGCCTGTGGTGCCTCCTGAACTGCGTCCGCCGTCTAGGTAAGTTTAAAGCTCAGGTCGAG
ACCGGGCCTTTGTCCGGCGCTCCCTTGGAGCCTACCTAGACTCAGCCGGCTCTCCACGCTTTGCCTGACC
CTGCTTGCTCAACTCTACGTCTTTGTTTCGTTTTCTGTTCTGCGCCGTTACAGATCCAAGCTGTGACCGG
CGCCTACGCTAGACTCTAGTCCGCAAGGATCTGCGATCGCTCCGGTGCCCGTCAGTGGGCAGAGCGCACA
TCGCCCACAGTCCCCGAGAAGTTGGGGGGAGGGGTCGGCAATTGAACGGGTGCCTAGAGAAGGTGGCGCG
GGGTAAACTGGGAAAGTGATGTCGTGTACTGGCTCCGCCTTTTTCCCGAGGGTGGGGGAGAACCGTATAT
AAGTGCAGTAGTCGCCGTGAACGTTCTTTTTCGCAACGGGTTTGCCGCCAGAACACAGCTGAAGCTTCGA
GGGGCTCGCATCTCTCCTTCACGCGCCCGCCGCCCTACCTGAGGCCGCCATCCACGCCGGTTGAGTCGCG
TTCTGCCGCCTCCCGCCTGTGGTGCCTCCTGAACTGCGTCCGCCGTCTAGGTAAGTTTAAAGCTCAGGTC
GAGACCGGGCCTTTGTCCGGCGCTCCCTTGGAGCCTACCTAGACTCAGCCGGCTCTCCACGCTTTGCCTG
ACCCTGCTTGCTCAACTCTACGTCTTTGTTTCGTTTTCTGTTCTGCGCCGTTACAGATCCAAGCTGTGAC
CGGCGCCTACGCTAGACTCTAGTCCGCAAGGATCTGCGATCGCTCCGGTGCCCGTCAGTGGGCAGAGCGC
ACATCGCCCACAGTCCCCGAGAAGTTGGGGGGAGGGGTCGGCAATTGAACGGGTGCCTAGAGAAGGTGGC
GCGGGGTAAACTGGGAAAGTGATGTCGTGTACTGGCTCCGCCTTTTTCCCGAGGGTGGGGGAGAACCGTA
TATAAGTGCAGTAGTCGCCGTGAACGTTCTTTTTCGCAACGGGTTTGCCGCCAGAACACAGCTGAAGCTT
CGAGGGGCTCGCATCTCTCCTTCACGCGCCCGCCGCCCTACCTGAGGCCGCCATCCACGCCGGTTGAGTC
GCGTTCTGCCGCCTCCCGCCTGTGGTGCCTCCTGAACTGCGTCCGCCGTCTAGGTAAGTTTAAAGCTCAG
GTCGAGACCGGGCCTTTGTCCGGCGCTCCCTTGGAGCCTACCTAGACTCAGCCGGCTCTCCACGCTTTGC
CTGACCCTGCTTGCTCAACTCTACGTCTTTGTTTCGTTTTCTGTTCTGCGCCGTTACAGATCCAAGCTGT
GACCGGCGCCTACGCTAGACTCTAGAGCCACCATGAAGGTCGCCAGTGGCAGTGCCGCAGCCGCTGCAGG
CCCTAGCTGTTCGCTGAAGGCGGGCAGGACAGCGGGCGAGGTGGTACTTGGTCTGTCGGAGCAAAGCGTG
GCCATCTCGCGCTGCGCTGGGACGCGCCTGCCCGCCTTGCTGGACGAGCAGCAGGTGAACGTCCTGCTCT
ACGACATGAACGGCTGCTACTCACGCCTCAAGGAGCTGGTGCCCACCCTGCCCCAGAACCGCAAAGTGAG
CAAGGTGGAGATCCTGCAGCATGTAATCGACTACATCAGGGACCTGCAGCTGGAGCTGAACTCGGAGTCT
GAAGTCGGGACCACCGGAGGCCGGGGACTGCCTGTCCGCGCCCCGCTCAGCACCCTGAACGGCGAGATCA
GTGCCTTGGCGGCCGAGGCGGCATGTGTTCCAGCCGACGATCGCATCTTGTGTCGCTGAGAATTCGAATT
TAAATCGGATCCGCGGCCGCCACGGGGTTGGGGTTGCGCCTTTTCCAAGGCAGCCCTGGGTTTGCGCAGG
GACGCGGCTGCTCTGGGCGTGGTTCCGGGAAACGCAGCGGCGCCGACCCTGGGTCTCGCACATTCTTCAC
GTCCGTTCGCAGCGTCACCCGGATCTTCGCCGCTACCCTTGTGGGCCCCCCGGCGACGCTTCCTGCTCCG
CCCCTAAGTCGGGAAGGTTCCTTGCGGTTCGCGGCGTGCCGGACGTGACAAACGGAAGCCGCACGTCTCA
CTAGTACCCTCGCAGACGGACAGCGCCAGGGAGCAATGGCAGCGCGCCGACCGCGATGGGCTGTGGCCAA
TAGCGGCTGCTCAGCAGGGCGCGCCGAGAGCAGCGGCCGGGAAGGGGCGGTGCGGGAGGCGGGGTGTGGG
GCGGTAGTGTGGGCCCTGTTCCTGCCCGCGCGGTGTTCCGCACTCTGCAAGCCTCCGGAGCGCACGTCGG
CAGTCGGCTCCCTCGTTGACCGAATCACCGACCTCTCTCCCCAGGGGAATCCACCGGACGCCACCATGAC
CGAGTACAAGCCCACGGTGCGCCTCGCCACCCGCGACGACGTCCCCCGGGCCGTACGCACCCTCGCCGCC
GCGTTCGCCGACTACCCCGCCACGCGCCACACCGTTGACCCGGACCGCCACATCGAGCGGGTCACCGAGC
TGCAAGAACTCTTCCTCACGCGCGTCGGGCTCGACATCGGCAAGGTGTGGGTCGCGGACGACGGCGCCGC
GGTGGCGGTCTGGACCACGCCGGAGAGCGTCGAAGCGGGGGCGGTGTTCGCCGAGATCGGCCCGCGCATG
GCCGAGTTGAGCGGTTCCCGGCTGGCCGCGCAGCAACAGATGGAAGGCCTCCTGGCGCCGCACCGGCCCA
AGGAGCCCGCGTGGTTCCTGGCCACCGTCGGCGTCTCGCCCGACCACCAGGGCAAGGGTCTGGGCAGCGC
CGTCGTGCTCCCCGGAGTGGAGGCGGCCGAGCGCGCCGGGGTGCCCGCCTTCCTGGAGACCTCCGCGCCC
CGCAACCTCCCCTTCTACGAGCGGCTCGGCTTCACCGTCACCGCCGACGTCGAGGTGCCCGAAGGACCGC
GCACCTGGTGCATGACCCGCAAGCCCGGTGCCTGAGTCGACAATCAACCTCTGGATTACAAAATTTGTGA
AAGATTGACTGGTATTCTTAACTATGTTGCTCCTTTTACGCTATGTGGATACGCTGCTTTAATGCCTTTG
TATCATGCTATTGCTTCCCGTATGGCTTTCATTTTCTCCTCCTTGTATAAATCCTGGTTGCTGTCTCTTT
ATGAGGAGTTGTGGCCCGTTGTCAGGCAACGTGGCGTGGTGTGCACTGTGTTTGCTGACGCAACCCCCAC
TGGTTGGGGCATTGCCACCACCTGTCAGCTCCTTTCCGGGACTTTCGCTTTCCCCCTCCCTATTGCCACG
GCGGAACTCATCGCCGCCTGCCTTGCCCGCTGCTGGACAGGGGCTCGGCTGTTGGGCACTGACAATTCCG
TGGTGTTGTCGGGGAAATCATCGTCCTTTCCTTGGCTGCTCGCCTGTGTTGCCACCTGGATTCTGCGCGG
GACGTCCTTCTGCTACGTCCCTTCGGCCCTCAATCCAGCGGACCTTCCTTCCCGCGGCCTGCTGCCGGCT
CTGCGGCCTCTTCCGCGTCTTCGCCTTCGCCCTCAGACGAGTCGGATCTCCCTTTGGGCCGCCTCCCCGC
CTGGTACCTTTAAGACCAATGACTTACAAGGCAGCTGTAGATCTTAGCCACTTTTTAAAAGAAAAGGGGG
GACTGGAAGGGCTAATTCACTCCCAACGAAGATAAGATCTGCTTTTTGCTTGTACTGGGTCTCTCTGGTT
AGACCAGATCTGAGCCTGGGAGCTCTCTGGCTAACTAGGGAACCCACTGCTTAAGCCTCAATAAAGCTTG
CCTTGAGTGCTTCAAGTAGTGTGTGCCCGTCTGTTGTGTGACTCTGGTAACTAGAGATCCCTCAGACCCT
TTTAGTCAGTGTGGAAAATCTCTAGCAGTAGTAGTTCATGTCATCTTATTATTCAGTATTTATAACTTGC
AAAGAAATGAATATCAGAGAGTGAGAGGAACTTGTTTATTGCAGCTTATAATGGTTACAAATAAAGCAAT
AGCATCACAAATTTCACAAATAAAGCATTTTTTTCACTGCATTCTAGTTGTGGTTTGTCCAAACTCATCA
ATGTATCTTATCATGTCTGGCTCTAGCTATCCCGCCCCTAACTCCGCCCATCCCGCCCCTAACTCCGCCC
AGTTCCGCCCATTCTCCGCCCCATGGCTGACTAATTTTTTTTATTTATGCAGAGGCCGAGGCCGCCTCGG
CCTCTGAGCTATTCCAGAAGTAGTGAGGAGGCTTTTTTGGAGGCCTAGACTTTTGCAGAGACCAAATTCG
TAATCATGTCATAGCTGTTTCCTGTGTGAAATTGTTATCCGCTCACAATTCCACACAACATACGAGCCGG
AAGCATAAAGTGTAAAGCCTGGGGTGCCTAATGAGTGAGCTAACTCACATTAATTGCGTTGCGCTCACTG
CCCGCTTTCCAGTCGGGAAACCTGTCGTGCCAGCTGCATTAATGAATCGGCCAACGCGCGGGGAGAGGCG
GTTTGCGTATTGGGCGCTCTTCCGCTTCCTCGCTCACTGACTCGCTGCGCTCGGTCGTTCGGCTGCGGCG
AGCGGTATCAGCTCACTCAAAGGCGGTAATACGGTTATCCACAGAATCAGGGGATAACGCAGGAAAGAAC
ATGTGAGCAAAAGGCCAGCAAAAGGCCAGGAACCGTAAAAAGGCCGCGTTGCTGGCGTTTTTCCATAGGC
TCCGCCCCCCTGACGAGCATCACAAAAATCGACGCTCAAGTCAGAGGTGGCGAAACCCGACAGGACTATA
AAGATACCAGGCGTTTCCCCCTGGAAGCTCCCTCGTGCGCTCTCCTGTTCCGACCCTGCCGCTTACCGGA
TACCTGTCCGCCTTTCTCCCTTCGGGAAGCGTGGCGCTTTCTCATAGCTCACGCTGTAGGTATCTCAGTT
CGGTGTAGGTCGTTCGCTCCAAGCTGGGCTGTGTGCACGAACCCCCCGTTCAGCCCGACCGCTGCGCCTT
ATCCGGTAACTATCGTCTTGAGTCCAACCCGGTAAGACACGACTTATCGCCACTGGCAGCAGCCACTGGT
AACAGGATTAGCAGAGCGAGGTATGTAGGCGGTGCTACAGAGTTCTTGAAGTGGTGGCCTAACTACGGCT
ACACTAGAAGAACAGTATTTGGTATCTGCGCTCTGCTGAAGCCAGTTACCTTCGGAAAAAGAGTTGGTAG
CTCTTGATCCGGCAAACAAACCACCGCTGGTAGCGGTGGTTTTTTTGTTTGCAAGCAGCAGATTACGCGC
AGAAAAAAAGGATCTCAAGAAGATCCTTTGATCTTTTCTACGGGGTCTGACGCTCAGTGGAACGAAAACT
CACGTTAAGGGATTTTGGTCATGAGATTATCAAAAAGGATCTTCACCTAGATCCTTTTAAATTAAAAATG
AAGTTTTAAATCAATCTAAAGTATATATGAGTAAACTTGGTCTGACAGTTACCAATGCTTAATCAGTGAG
GCACCTATCTCAGCGATCTGTCTATTTCGTTCATCCATAGTTGCCTGACTCCCCGTCGTGTAGATAACTA
CGATACGGGAGGGCTTACCATCTGGCCCCAGTGCTGCAATGATACCGCGAGACCCACGCTCACCGGCTCC
AGATTTATCAGCAATAAACCAGCCAGCCGGAAGGGCCGAGCGCAGAAGTGGTCCTGCAACTTTATCCGCC
TCCATCCAGTCTATTAATTGTTGCCGGGAAGCTAGAGTAAGTAGTTCGCCAGTTAATAGTTTGCGCAACG
TTGTTGCCATTGCTACAGGCATCGTGGTGTCACGCTCGTCGTTTGGTATGGCTTCATTCAGCTCCGGTTC
CCAACGATCAAGGCGAGTTACATGATCCCCCATGTTGTGCAAAAAAGCGGTTAGCTCCTTCGGTCCTCCG
ATCGTTGTCAGAAGTAAGTTGGCCGCAGTGTTATCACTCATGGTTATGGCAGCACTGCATAATTCTCTTA
CTGTCATGCCATCCGTAAGATGCTTTTCTGTGACTGGTGAGTACTCAACCAAGTCATTCTGAGAATAGTG
TATGCGGCGACCGAGTTGCTCTTGCCCGGCGTCAATACGGGATAATACCGCGCCACATAGCAGAACTTTA
AAAGTGCTCATCATTGGAAAACGTTCTTCGGGGCGAAAACTCTCAAGGATCTTACCGCTGTTGAGATCCA
GTTCGATGTAACCCACTCGTGCACCCAACTGATCTTCAGCATCTTTTACTTTCACCAGCGTTTCTGGGTG
AGCAAAAACAGGAAGGCAAAATGCCGCAAAAAAGGGAATAAGGGCGACACGGAAATGTTGAATACTCATA
CTCTTCCTTTTTCAATATTATTGAAGCATTTATCAGGGTTATTGTCTCATGAGCGGATACATATTTGAAT
GTATTTAGAAAAATAAACAAATAGGGGTTCCGCGCACATTTCCCCGAAAAGTGCCACCTGACGTCTAAGA
AACCATTATTATCATGACATTAACCTATAAAAATAGGCGTATCACGAGGCCCTTTCGTCTCGCGCGTTTC
GGTGATGACGGTGAAAACCTCTGACACATGCAGCTCCCGGAGACGGTCACAGCTTGTCTGTAAGCGGATG
CCGGGAGCAGACAAGCCCGTCAGGGCGCGTCAGCGGGTGTTGGCGGGTGTCGGGGCTGGCTTAACTATGC
GGCATCAGAGCAGATTGTACTGAGAGTGCACCATATGCGGTGTGAAATACCGCACAGATGCGTAAGGAGA
AAATACCGCATCAGGCGCCATTCGCCATTCAGGCTGCGCAACTGTTGGGAAGGGCGATCGGTGCGGGCCT
CTTCGCTATTACGCCAGCTGGCGAAAGGGGGATGTGCTGCAAGGCGATTAAGTTGGGTAACGCCAGGGTT
T
Features (pLannotate 1.2.2; 31 found; start..end, strand, type, name):
     48..274     +  promoter       RSV promoter: Rous sarcoma virus enhancer/promoter
    275..455     +  LTR            5' LTR (truncated): truncated 5' long terminal repeat (LTR) from HIV-1
    502..627     +  misc_feature   HIV-1 Ψ: packaging signal of human immunodeficiency virus type 1
    611..949     +  CDS            HIV-1 gag (fragment): gag protein from human immunodeficiency virus 1; gag
   1120..1353    +  misc_feature   RRE: The Rev response element (RRE) of HIV-1 allows for Rev-dependent mRNA export from the nucleus to the cytoplasm.
   1730..1830    +  CDS            Rev (fragment): human immunodeficiency virus 1 (HIV-1) Rev protein; rev; enhances nuclear export of unspliced and incompletely spliced viral mRNAs
   1849..1965    +  misc_feature   cPPT/CTS: central polypurine tract and central termination sequence of HIV-1
   2014..2225    +  promoter       EF-1α core promoter: core promoter for human elongation factor EF-1α
   2238..2506    +  LTR            5' LTR (truncated): truncated 5' long terminal repeat (LTR) from human T-cell leukemia virus (HTLV) type 1
   2577..2788    +  promoter       EF-1α core promoter: core promoter for human elongation factor EF-1α
   2801..3069    +  LTR            5' LTR (truncated): truncated 5' long terminal repeat (LTR) from human T-cell leukemia virus (HTLV) type 1
   3140..3351    +  promoter       EF-1α core promoter: core promoter for human elongation factor EF-1α
   3364..3632    +  LTR            5' LTR (truncated): truncated 5' long terminal repeat (LTR) from human T-cell leukemia virus (HTLV) type 1
   3673..4116    +  CDS            ID1: ID1_HUMAN - Also known as BHLHB24, ID. Experimental evidence at protein level: Swiss-Prot protein existence level 1. Transcriptional regulator (lacking a basic DNA binding domain) which negatively regulates the basic helix-loop-helix (bHLH) transcription factors by forming heterodimers and inhibiting their DNA binding and transcriptional activity. Implicated in regulating a variety of cellular processes, including cellular growth, senescence, differentiation, apoptosis, angiogenesis, and neoplastic transformation. Inhibits skeletal muscle and cardiac myocyte differentiation. Regulates the circ
   4154..4664    +  promoter       hPGK promoter: human phosphoglycerate kinase 1 promoter
   4686..5285    +  CDS            PuroR: puromycin N-acetyltransferase; pac from Streptomyces alboniger; confers resistance to puromycin
   5292..5880    +  misc_feature   WPRE: woodchuck hepatitis virus posttranscriptional regulatory element
   5875..5982    +  CDS            nef (fragment): NEF_SIVS4 - Experimental evidence at protein level: Swiss-Prot protein existence level 1. Interferes with TCR signaling from the cell membrane. Interacts with CD247/TCRZ (TCR zeta chain) and exert potent down- regulation of cell surface TCR/CD3 complexes. From Simian immunodeficiency virus (isolate F236/smH4) (SIV-sm) (Simian immunodeficiency virus sooty mangabey monkey).
   6007..6187    +  LTR            5' LTR (truncated): truncated 5' long terminal repeat (LTR) from HIV-1
   6259..6380    +  polyA_signal   SV40 poly(A) signal: SV40 polyadenylation signal
   6420..6555    +  rep_origin     SV40 ori: SV40 origin of replication
   6612..6628    -  protein_bind   lac operator: The lac repressor binds to the lac operator to inhibit transcription in E. coli. This inhibition can be relieved by adding lactose or isopropyl-β-D-thiogalactopyranoside (IPTG). lac repressor encoded by lacI
   6636..6666    -  promoter       lac promoter: promoter for the E. coli lac operon
   6681..6702    -  protein_bind   CAP binding site: CAP binding activates transcription in the presence of cAMP. E. coli catabolite activator protein
   6715..6807    -  CDS            lacI (fragment): lac repressor; lacI; The lac repressor binds to the lac operator to inhibit transcription in E. coli. This inhibition can be relieved by adding lactose or isopropyl-β-D-thiogalactopyranoside (IPTG).
   6990..7578    -  rep_origin     ori: high-copy-number ColE1/pMB1/pBR322/pUC origin of replication
   7749..8609    -  CDS            AmpR: β-lactamase; bla; confers resistance to ampicillin, carbenicillin, and related antibiotics
   8610..8714    -  promoter       AmpR promoter: bla
   8809..8844    +  CDS            rop (fragment): Rop protein, which maintains plasmids at low copy number; rop
   8946..9045    +  misc_feature   bom (fragment): basis of mobility region from pBR322
   9051..34      -  CDS            lacZα (fragment) (across the origin): LacZα fragment of β-galactosidase; lacZ fragment
