[The description below was written by a language model from this plasmid's Addgene catalogue record and pLannotate feature annotations shown in this document.]
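Description:
pCDH-EFIa-Id1-PGK-puro is a third-generation-style, HIV-1-based lentiviral expression vector built on the System Biosciences pCDH platform. According to the record, it was derived from the CMV-MCS-copGFP version by swapping the CMV promoter for EF1 and replacing copGFP with a PGK-puromycin cassette. It is propagated in E. coli as a high-copy plasmid through a ColE1/pUC-type origin with ampicillin resistance. The recommended recombination-deficient host strain fits its repeated LTR content.

The viral genome is transcribed from a hybrid RSV promoter/truncated 5' LTR. It carries the Ψ packaging signal with a gag fragment, the RRE for Rev-dependent nuclear export, and the cPPT/CTS to aid nuclear import. A WPRE boosts transcript stability and expression, and a truncated 3' LTR is followed by an SV40 poly(A) signal and SV40 origin.

Within the provirus, the EF-1α core promoter fused to an HTLV-1 LTR segment drives mouse Id1, cloned between XbaI and EcoRI. Id1 is a helix-loop-helix protein that lacks a DNA-binding basic region and inhibits bHLH transcription factors by heterodimerising with them. A downstream human PGK promoter independently expresses puromycin N-acetyltransferase, allowing selection of stably transduced mammalian cells.

Several inconsistencies in the record deserve mention. The sequenced plasmid shows the EF-1α/HTLV unit three times in tandem, which may be a real repeat or an assembly artefact. The sequence is 9,171 nt against a listed size of 9,589 bp. The annotated Id1 coding region is about 444 bp rather than the listed 939 bp insert, and it was matched by the software to the human orthologue. The Entrez gene field names T/Brachyury, which appears to be a catalogue error. The associated work concerns Id genes in early heart formation, and the vector serves for stable Id1 overexpression.
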