Addgene plasmid #107735: pCDH-EFIa-Id1-PGK-puro
Purpose: Expresses Id1 in mammalian cells
Depositing lab: Alexandre Colas. Depositing organization: Sanford Burnham Prebys Medical Discovery Institute. Publication: Id genes are essential for early heart formation. Cunningham TJ, Yu MS, McKeithan WL, Spiering S, Carrette F, Huang CT, Bushway PJ, Tierney M, Albini S, Giacca M, Mano M, Puri PL, Sacco A, Ruiz-Lozano P, Riou JF, Umbhauer M, Duester G, Mercola M, Colas AR. Genes Dev. 2017 Aug 9. pii: gad.300400.117. doi: 10.1101/gad.300400.117. PubMed 28794185.
Backbone
  Vector backbone: pCDH-EF1mcs-PGKpuro
  Backbone manufacturer: System Biosciences
  Backbone size w/o insert (bp): 8650
  Total vector size (bp): 9589
  Modifications to backbone: Used pCDH-CMV-MCS-copGFP stock plasmid CD511B-1 from System Biosciences. Modified by replacing CMV promoter with EF1 and replacing copGFP with PGKpuro
  Vector type: Lentiviral
  Selectable markers: Puromycin
Growth in bacteria
  Bacterial resistance: Ampicillin, 100 μg/mL
  Growth temperature: 37°C
  Growth strain: NEB Stable
  Copy number: High Copy
Gene/Insert
  Gene/Insert name: Id1
  Species: M. musculus (mouse)
  Insert size (bp): 939
  GenBank ID: NM_010495 NM_010495
  Entrez Gene: T (a.k.a. Bra, D17Mit170, Low, Lr, T1, Tbxt, Tl2, Tl3, cou, me75)
  Promoter: EF1a
  Cloning method: Restriction Enzyme; 5′ cloning site XbaI (unknown if destroyed); 3′ cloning site EcoRI (unknown if destroyed)
  Sequencing primers: 5′ ATGAAGGTCGCCAGTGGCAGTGCC; 3′ TCAGCGACACAAGATGCGATCGTC
Terms and licenses: Academic/Nonprofit Terms; Industry Terms: Not Available to Industry
How to cite: pCDH-EFIa-Id1-PGK-puro was a gift from Alexandre Colas (Addgene plasmid # 107735 ; http://n2t.net/addgene:107735 ; RRID:Addgene_107735)
